Addgene plasmid #209866: Mito-RA
Purpose: Dimerization dependent fluorescent protein R anchored to cytosolic face of the mitochondrial membrane with C-terminal targeting sequence of human MAVS
Depositing lab: Sarah Cohen. Publication: Contact-FP: A Dimerization-Dependent Fluorescent Protein Toolkit for Visualizing Membrane Contact Site Dynamics. Miner GE, Smith SY, Showalter WK, So CM, Ragusa JV, Powers AE, Zanellati MC, Hsu CH, Marchan MF, Cohen S. Contact (Thousand Oaks). 2024 Feb 4;7:25152564241228911. doi: 10.1177/25152564241228911. eCollection 2024 Jan-Dec. PubMed 38327561.
Backbone
  Vector backbone: mEmerald-C1
  Vector type: Mammalian Expression
Growth in bacteria
  Bacterial resistance: Kanamycin, 50 μg/mL
  Growth temperature: 37°C
  Growth strain: DH5alpha
  Copy number: High Copy
Gene/Insert
  Gene/Insert name: ddRFP A
  Species: Synthetic
  Promoter: CMV
  Tag / fusion protein: Targeting domain of MAVS RPSPGALWLQVAVTGVLVVTLLVVLYRRRLH (C terminal on insert)
  Cloning method: Gibson Cloning
Terms and licenses: Academic/Nonprofit Terms; Industry Terms: Not Available to Industry
Depositor comments: mEmerald was replaced with ddRFP A
How to cite: Mito-RA was a gift from Sarah Cohen (Addgene plasmid # 209866 ; http://n2t.net/addgene:209866 ; RRID:Addgene_209866)
