[The description below was written by a language model from this plasmid's Addgene catalogue record and pLannotate feature annotations shown in this document.]
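Description:
Mito-RA is a mammalian expression plasmid built on the mEmerald-C1 backbone, in which the original mEmerald coding sequence was replaced by ddRFP A, the "A" copy of a synthetic dimerization-dependent red fluorescent protein pair. The 4,790 nt sequence carries a high-copy ColE1/pUC-type origin for propagation in E. coli and an f1 origin. Selection relies on a single NeoR/KanR (aminoglycoside phosphotransferase) gene preceded by both a bacterial bla promoter and the SV40 enhancer/early promoter and followed by an HSV TK polyadenylation signal. This arrangement gives kanamycin resistance in bacteria and could support G418 selection in mammalian cells.

The expression cassette is driven by the human CMV immediate early enhancer and promoter and terminated by an SV40 poly(A) signal. The automated annotation labels the fluorescent protein reading frame as dTomato. This reflects sequence similarity, since the ddRFP family descends from Discosoma-derived dimeric red proteins, and the catalogue entry identifies the insert as ddRFP A. After a short linker derived from the multiple cloning site, the protein is fused at its C terminus to a fragment of human MAVS containing its tail-anchor targeting sequence, which inserts into the mitochondrial membrane and displays ddRFP A on the cytosolic face.

ddRFP A on its own is only weakly fluorescent and brightens when it binds its non-fluorescent partner. The construct belongs to the Contact-FP toolkit, where pairing it with a complementary partner anchored to another organelle is intended to produce signal where the two membranes come into close apposition, allowing membrane contact site dynamics to be visualised in living cells.
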