Features (pLannotate 1.2.2; 17 found; start..end, strand, type, name):
     16..319     +  enhancer       CMV enhancer: human cytomegalovirus immediate early enhancer
    320..523     +  promoter       CMV promoter: human cytomegalovirus (CMV) immediate early promoter
    568..1260    +  CDS            dTomato: dTomato is a basic (constitutively fluorescent) orange fluorescent protein published in 2004, derived from Discosoma sp.. It is reported to be a somewhat slowly-maturing dimer with low acid sensitivity.
   1261..1281    +  misc_feature   MCS (fragment): multiple cloning site
   1282..1374    +  CDS            MAVS (fragment): MAVS_HUMAN - Also known as IPS1, KIAA1271, VISA. Experimental evidence at protein level: Swiss-Prot protein existence level 1. Required for innate immune defense against viruses (PubMed:16125763, PubMed:16127453, PubMed:16153868, PubMed:16177806, PubMed:19631370, PubMed:20451243, PubMed:23087404, PubMed:20127681, PubMed:21170385). Acts downstream of DHX33, DDX58/RIG-I and IFIH1/MDA5, which detect intracellular dsRNA produced during viral replication, to coordinate pathways leading to the activation of NF-kappa-B, IRF3 and IRF7, and to the subsequent induction of antiviral cytokines such as IFN
   1378..1409    +  misc_feature   MCS (fragment): multiple cloning site
   1426..1510    +  CDS            large T antigen (fragment): large T antigen from SV40 (simian virus 40)
   1533..1654    +  polyA_signal   SV40 poly(A) signal: SV40 polyadenylation signal
   1688..2116    -  rep_origin     f1 ori (sequence partly withheld): f1 bacteriophage origin of replication; arrow indicates direction of (+) strand synthesis
   2143..2247    +  promoter       AmpR promoter: bla
   2249..2606    +  promoter       SV40 promoter: SV40 enhancer and early promoter
   2641..3435    +  CDS            NeoR/KanR: aminoglycoside phosphotransferase from Tn5; aph(3')-II (or nptII); confers resistance to neomycin, kanamycin, and G418 (Geneticin®)
   3456..3608    +  CDS            ble (fragment): BLE_KLEPN - Experimental evidence at protein level: Swiss-Prot protein existence level 1. Binding protein with a strong affinity to the bleomycin family of antibiotics. Binds to CL990; an antimitotic-antibiotic compound. From Klebsiella pneumoniae.
   3667..3714    +  polyA_signal   HSV TK poly(A) signal: herpes simplex virus thymidine kinase polyadenylation signal (Cole and Stacy, 1985)
   3805..3821    -  polyA_signal   bGH poly(A) signal (fragment): bovine growth hormone polyadenylation signal
   4043..4631    +  rep_origin     ori: high-copy-number ColE1/pMB1/pBR322/pUC origin of replication
   4746..4790    +  enhancer       CMV enhancer (fragment): human cytomegalovirus immediate early enhancer
>Addgene plasmid #209866 | Mito-RA | addgene full sequence | sequence record 415453 | Addgene NGS Result
ATATATGGAGTTCCGCGTTACATAACTTACGGTAAATGGCCCGCCTGGCTGACCGCCCAACGACCCCCGC
CCATTGACGTCAATAATGACGTATGTTCCCATAGTAACGCCAATAGGGACTTTCCATTGACGTCAATGGG
TGGAGTATTTACGGTAAACTGCCCACTTGGCAGTACATCAAGTGTATCATATGCCAAGTACGCCCCCTAT
TGACGTCAATGACGGTAAATGGCCCGCCTGGCATTATGCCCAGTACATGACCTTATGGGACTTTCCTACT
TGGCAGTACATCTACGTATTAGTCATCGCTATTACCATGGTGATGCGGTTTTGGCAGTACATCAATGGGC
GTGGATAGCGGTTTGACTCACGGGGATTTCCAAGTCTCCACCCCATTGACGTCAATGGGAGTTTGTTTTG
GCACCAAAATCAACGGGACTTTCCAAAATGTCGTAACAACTCCGCCCCATTGACGCAAATGGGCGGTAGG
CGTGTACGGTGGGAGGTCTATATAAGCAGAGCTGGTTTAGTGAACCGTCAGATCCGCTAGCGCTACCGGT
CGCCACCATGGTGAGCAAGAGCGAGGAGGTCATCAAAGAGTTCATGCGCTTCAAGGTGCGCTTGGAGGGC
TCCATGAACGGCCACGAGTTCGAGATCGAGGGCGAGGGCGAGGGCCGCCCCTACGAGGGCACCCAGACCG
CCAAGCTGAAGGTGACCAAGGGCGGCCCCCTGCCCTTCGCCTGGGACATCCTGTCCCCCCAGATCATGTA
CGGCTCCAAGGCGTACGTGAAGCACCCCGCCGACGTCCCCGATTACATGAAGCTGTCCTTCCCCGAGGGC
TTCAAGTGGGAGCGCGTGATGCACTTCGAGGACGGCGGTCTGGTGACCGTGACTCAGGACACCTCCCTGC
AGGACGGCACGCTGATCTACAAGGTGAAGATGCGCGGCACCAACTTCCCCCCCGACGGCCCCGTAATGCA
GAAGAAGACCTTGGGCTGGGATTATGCCACCGAGCGCCTGTACCCCGAAGACGGCGTGCTGAAGGGCGAG
CTTCTGGGGCGCCTGAAGCTGAAGGACGGCGGCCTCAACCTGGTGGAGTTCAAGACCATCTACATGGCCA
AGAAGCCCGTGCAACTGCCCGGCTACTACTTCGTGGACACCAAGCTGGGCATCACCTCCCACAACGAGGA
CTACACCATCGTGGAACAGTACGAGCGCTCCGAGGGCCGCCACCACCTGGGCATGGACGAGCTGTACAAG
TCCGGACTCAGATCTCGAGCTAGGCCCTCACCTGGGGCTCTGTGGCTCCAGGTGGCTGTGACAGGGGTGC
TGGTAGTCACACTCCTGGTGGTGCTGTACCGGCGGCGTCTGCACTAGCTGCAGTCGACGGTACCGCGGGC
CCGGGATCCACCGGATCTAGATAACTGATCATAATCAGCCATACCACATTTGTAGAGGTTTTACTTGCTT
TAAAAAACCTCCCACACCTCCCCCTGAACCTGAAACATAAAATGAATGCAATTGTTGTTGTTAACTTGTT
TATTGCAGCTTATAATGGTTACAAATAAAGCAATAGCATCACAAATTTCACAAATAAAGCATTTTTTTCA
CTGCATTCTAGTTGTGGTTTGTCCAAACTCATCAATGTATCTTAACGCGTAAATTGTAAGCGTTAATATT
TTGTTAAAATTCGCGTTAAATTTTTGTTAAATCAGCTCATTTTTTAACCAATAGGCCGAAATCGGCAAAA
TCCCTTATAAATCAAAAGAATAGACCGAGATAGGGTTGAGTGTTGTTCCAGTTTGGAACAAGAGTCCACT
ATTAAAGAACGTGGACTCCAACGTCAAAGG
[49 nt withheld, positions 1851-1899]
T
[91 nt withheld, positions 1901-1991]
G
[124 nt withheld, positions 1993-2116]
CAGGTGGCACTTTTCGGGGAAATGTGCGCGGAACCCCTATTTGTTTATTTTTCTAAATACATTCAAATAT
GTATCCGCTCATGAGACAATAACCCTGATAAATGCTTCAATAATATTGAAAAAGGAAGAGTCCTGAGGCG
GAAAGAACCAGCTGTGGAATGTGTGTCAGTTAGGGTGTGGAAAGTCCCCAGGCTCCCCAGCAGGCAGAAG
TATGCAAAGCATGCATCTCAATTAGTCAGCAACCAGGTGTGGAAAGTCCCCAGGCTCCCCAGCAGGCAGA
AGTATGCAAAGCATGCATCTCAATTAGTCAGCAACCATAGTCCCGCCCCTAACTCCGCCCATCCCGCCCC
TAACTCCGCCCAGTTCCGCCCATTCTCCGCCCCATGGCTGACTAATTTTTTTTATTTATGCAGAGGCCGA
GGCCGCCTCGGCCTCTGAGCTATTCCAGAAGTAGTGAGGAGGCTTTTTTGGAGGCCTAGGCTTTTGCAAA
GATCGATCAAGAGACAGGATGAGGATCGTTTCGCATGATTGAACAAGATGGATTGCACGCAGGTTCTCCG
GCCGCTTGGGTGGAGAGGCTATTCGGCTATGACTGGGCACAACAGACAATCGGCTGCTCTGATGCCGCCG
TGTTCCGGCTGTCAGCGCAGGGGCGCCCGGTTCTTTTTGTCAAGACCGACCTGTCCGGTGCCCTGAATGA
ACTGCAAGACGAGGCAGCGCGGCTATCGTGGCTGGCCACGACGGGCGTTCCTTGCGCAGCTGTGCTCGAC
GTTGTCACTGAAGCGGGAAGGGACTGGCTGCTATTGGGCGAAGTGCCGGGGCAGGATCTCCTGTCATCTC
ACCTTGCTCCTGCCGAGAAAGTATCCATCATGGCTGATGCAATGCGGCGGCTGCATACGCTTGATCCGGC
TACCTGCCCATTCGACCACCAAGCGAAACATCGCATCGAGCGAGCACGTACTCGGATGGAAGCCGGTCTT
GTCGATCAGGATGATCTGGACGAAGAGCATCAGGGGCTCGCGCCAGCCGAACTGTTCGCCAGGCTCAAGG
CGAGCATGCCCGACGGCGAGGATCTCGTCGTGACCCATGGCGATGCCTGCTTGCCGAATATCATGGTGGA
AAATGGCCGCTTTTCTGGATTCATCGACTGTGGCCGGCTGGGTGTGGCGGACCGCTATCAGGACATAGCG
TTGGCTACCCGTGATATTGCTGAAGAGCTTGGCGGCGAATGGGCTGACCGCTTCCTCGTGCTTTACGGTA
TCGCCGCTCCCGATTCGCAGCGCATCGCCTTCTATCGCCTTCTTGACGAGTTCTTCTGAGCGGGACTCTG
GGGTTCGAAATGACCGACCAAGCGACGCCCAACCTGCCATCACGAGATTTCGATTCCACCGCCGCCTTCT
ATGAAAGGTTGGGCTTCGGAATCGTTTTCCGGGACGCCGGCTGGATGATCCTCCAGCGCGGGGATCTCAT
GCTGGAGTTCTTCGCCCACCCTAGGGGGAGGCTAACTGAAACACGGAAGGAGACAATACCGGAAGGAACC
CGCGCTATGACGGCAATAAAAAGACAGAATAAAACGCACGGTGTTGGGTCGTTTGTTCATAAACGCGGGG
TTCGGTCCCAGGGCTGGCACTCTGTCGATACCCCACCGAGACCCCATTGGGGCCAATACGCCCGCGTTTC
TTCCTTTTCCCCACCCCACCCCCCAAGTTCGGGTGAAGGCCCAGGGCTCGCAGCCAACGTCGGGGCGGCA
GGCCCTGCCATAGCCTCAGGTTACTCATATATACTTTAGATTGATTTAAAACTTCATTTTTAATTTAAAA
GGATCTAGGTGAAGATCCTTTTTGATAATCTCATGACCAAAATCCCTTAACGTGAGTTTTCGTTCCACTG
AGCGTCAGACCCCGTAGAAAAGATCAAAGGATCTTCTTGAGATCCTTTTTTTCTGCGCGTAATCTGCTGC
TTGCAAACAAAAAAACCACCGCTACCAGCGGTGGTTTGTTTGCCGGATCAAGAGCTACCAACTCTTTTTC
CGAAGGTAACTGGCTTCAGCAGAGCGCAGATACCAAATACTGTTCTTCTAGTGTAGCCGTAGTTAGGCCA
CCACTTCAAGAACTCTGTAGCACCGCCTACATACCTCGCTCTGCTAATCCTGTTACCAGTGGCTGCTGCC
AGTGGCGATAAGTCGTGTCTTACCGGGTTGGACTCAAGACGATAGTTACCGGATAAGGCGCAGCGGTCGG
GCTGAACGGGGGGTTCGTGCACACAGCCCAGCTTGGAGCGAACGACCTACACCGAACTGAGATACCTACA
GCGTGAGCTATGAGAAAGCGCCACGCTTCCCGAAGGGAGAAAGGCGGACAGGTATCCGGTAAGCGGCAGG
GTCGGAACAGGAGAGCGCACGAGGGAGCTTCCAGGGGGAAACGCCTGGTATCTTTATAGTCCTGTCGGGT
TTCGCCACCTCTGACTTGAGCGTCGATTTTTGTGATGCTCGTCAGGGGGGCGGAGCCTATGGAAAAACGC
CAGCAACGCGGCCTTTTTACGGTTCCTGGCCTTTTGCTGGCCTTTTGCTCACATGTTCTTTCCTGCGTTA
TCCCCTGATTCTGTGGATAACCGTATTACCGCCATGCATTAGTTATTAATAGTAATCAATTACGGGGTCA
TTAGTTCATAGCCC
