>Addgene plasmid #209866 | Mito-RA | depositor partial sequence | sequence record 409267 | ddRFP A gene
ATGGTGAGCAAGAGCGAGGAGGTCATCAAAGAGTTCATGCGCTTCAAGGTGCGCTTGGAGGGCTCCATGA
ACGGCCACGAGTTCGAGATCGAGGGCGAGGGCGAGGGCCGCCCCTACGAGGGCACCCAGACCGCCAAGCT
GAAGGTGACCAAGGGCGGCCCCCTGCCCTTCGCCTGGGACATCCTGTCCCCCCAGATCATGTACGGCTCC
AAGGCGTACGTGAAGCACCCCGCCGACGTCCCCGATTACATGAAGCTGTCCTTCCCCGAGGGCTTCAAGT
GGGAGCGCGTGATGCACTTCGAGGACGGCGGTCTGGTGACCGTGACTCAGGACACCTCCCTGCAGGACGG
CACGCTGATCTACAAGGTGAAGATGCGCGGCACCAACTTCCCCCCCGACGGCCCCGTAATGCAGAAGAAG
ACCTTGGGCTGGGATTATGCCACCGAGCGCCTGTACCCCGAAGACGGCGTGCTGAAGGGCGAGCTTCTGG
GGCGCCTGAAGCTGAAGGACGGCGGCCTCAACCTGGTGGAGTTCAAGACCATCTACATGGCCAAGAAGCC
CGTGCAACTGCCCGGCTACTACTTCGTGGACACCAAGCTGGGCATCACCTCCCACAACGAGGACTACACC
ATCGTGGAACAGTACGAGCGCTCCGAGGGCCGCCACCACCTGGGCATGGACGAGCTGTACAAG
