>Addgene plasmid #209866 | Mito-RA | depositor partial sequence | sequence record 409268 | MAVS targeting domain
AGGCCCTCACCTGGGGCTCTGTGGCTCCAGGTGGCTGTGACAGGGGTGCTGGTAGTCACACTCCTGGTGG
TGCTGTACCGGCGGCGTCTGCAC
